Addgene plasmid #84189: pFGC5941-PacI-ath-STTM868-3p
Purpose: target miRNA868-3p for destruction in Arabidopsis thaliana
Depositing lab: Guiliang Tang. Depositing organization: Michigan Technological University. Publication: Construction of short tandem target mimic (STTM) to block the functions of plant and animal microRNAs. Tang G, Yan J, Gu Y, Qiao M, Fan R, Mao Y, Tang X. Methods. 2012 Oct;58(2):118-25. doi: 10.1016/j.ymeth.2012.10.006. Epub 2012 Oct 23. PubMed 23098881.
Backbone
  Vector backbone: pFGC5941-PacI
  Backbone manufacturer: Guiliang Tang (Addgene plasmid # 44182)
  Backbone size w/o insert (bp): 8608
  Vector type: Plant Expression
  Selectable markers: Basta
Growth in bacteria
  Bacterial resistance: Chloramphenicol and Kanamycin, 25 & 50 μg/mL
  Growth temperature: 37°C
  Growth strain: DH5alpha
  Copy number: High Copy
Gene/Insert
  Gene/Insert name: STTM868-3p
  Species: A. thaliana (mustard weed)
  Insert size (bp): 2846
  Promoter: 2x35S
  Cloning method: Restriction Enzyme; 5′ cloning site PacI (not destroyed); 3′ cloning site PacI (not destroyed)
  Sequencing primers: 5′ CACTATCCTTCGCAAGACCCTTCC; 3′ CAACACATGAGCGAAACCCTATAA
Terms and licenses: Academic/Nonprofit Terms; Industry Terms: Not Available to Industry
Depositor comments: The insert within this plasmid contains a 2x35S promoter, STTM, T35S and CmR.
How to cite: pFGC5941-PacI-ath-STTM868-3p was a gift from Guiliang Tang (Addgene plasmid # 84189 ; http://n2t.net/addgene:84189 ; RRID:Addgene_84189)
