[The description below was written by a language model from this plasmid's Addgene catalogue record and pLannotate feature annotations shown in this document.]
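Description:
pFGC5941-PacI-ath-STTM868-3p is a plant expression binary vector built on the pFGC5941-PacI backbone and intended for T-DNA delivery into Arabidopsis thaliana, where it is meant to trigger destruction of miRNA868-3p. The backbone carries the pVS1 replication and stability functions (oriV, RepA, StaA), which typically support maintenance in Agrobacterium. A ColE1/pBR322-type origin with the bom mobility region provides high-copy propagation in E. coli. A kanamycin resistance gene sits outside the T-DNA borders. Bacterial selection uses both kanamycin and chloramphenicol, the latter conferred by a CmR gene that belongs to the insert itself.

The roughly 2.8 kb insert was cloned as a PacI fragment and, according to the depositor, comprises a 2x35S promoter, the STTM, the 35S terminator and CmR. The annotation agrees: a partial and a full CaMV 35S promoter lie adjacent across the circular junction of the sequence, followed by an unannotated gap that presumably holds the STTM, then the CaMV poly(A) signal. The CmR cassette follows, flanked by small ColE1 origin fragments and T7 and SP6 promoters, apparently remnants of an intermediate cloning vector.

A short tandem target mimic is a non-coding transcript with two miRNA-binding sites joined by a spacer, which sequesters the cognate miRNA and promotes its degradation. Including CmR in the cassette allows recombinants to be selected directly.

Between the left and right T-DNA borders the construct also carries a bar gene driven by the mannopine synthase promoter and terminator, giving Basta (phosphinothricin) resistance for selecting transformed plants. An OCS terminator remains from the parent vector. The plasmid is used for loss-of-function studies of miR868-3p in transgenic Arabidopsis.
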