Features (pLannotate 1.2.2; 26 found; start..end, strand, type, name):
      1..345     +  promoter       CaMV 35S promoter: strong constitutive promoter from cauliflower mosaic virus
    506..682     +  polyA_signal   CaMV poly(A) signal: cauliflower mosaic virus polyadenylation signal
   1244..1262    -  promoter       SP6 promoter: promoter for bacteriophage SP6 RNA polymerase
   1327..1986    -  CDS            CmR: chloramphenicol acetyltransferase; cat; confers resistance to chloramphenicol
   1987..2023    -  promoter       cat promoter (fragment): promoter of the E. coli cat gene encoding chloramphenicol acetyltransferase
   2023..2051    -  promoter       tet promoter: E. coli promoter for tetracycline efflux protein gene
   2113..2281    -  rep_origin     ori (fragment): high-copy-number ColE1/pMB1/pBR322/pUC origin of replication
   2313..3020    +  terminator     OCS terminator: octopine synthase terminator
   3021..3041    +  misc_feature   MCS (fragment): pUC18/19 multiple cloning site
   3044..3198    +  CDS            lacZα (fragment): LacZα fragment of β-galactosidase; lacZ fragment
   3264..3288    +  misc_feature   RB T-DNA repeat: right border repeat from nopaline C58 T-DNA
   3628..4029    +  CDS            Y4CG_SINFN (fragment): Protein inferred from homology: Swiss-Prot protein existence level 3. From Sinorhizobium fredii (strain NBRC 101917 / NGR234).
   4589..5218    +  CDS            pVS1 StaA: stability protein from the Pseudomonas plasmid pVS1 (Heeb et al., 2000)
   5647..6720    +  CDS            pVS1 RepA: replication protein from the Pseudomonas plasmid pVS1 (Heeb et al., 2000)
   6786..6980    +  rep_origin     pVS1 oriV: origin of replication for the Pseudomonas plasmid pVS1 (Heeb et al., 2000)
   7183..7222    +  CDS            rop (fragment): Rop protein, which maintains plasmids at low copy number; rop
   7324..7464    +  misc_feature   bom: basis of mobility region from pBR322
   7650..8238    -  rep_origin     ori: high-copy-number ColE1/pMB1/pBR322/pUC origin of replication
   8325..9119    -  CDS            KanR: aminoglycoside phosphotransferase; aphA-3; confers resistance to kanamycin
   9544..9568    +  misc_feature   LB T-DNA repeat: left border repeat from nopaline C58 T-DNA
   9654..9906    -  terminator     MAS terminator: mannopine synthase terminator
   9919..10467   -  CDS            bar: PAT_STRHY - Experimental evidence at protein level: Swiss-Prot protein existence level 1. Inactivates phosphinothricin (PPT) by transfer of an acetyl group from acetyl CoA. Can also acetylate demethylphosphinothricin but not PTT or glutamate. This enzyme is an effector of phosphinothricin tripeptide (PTT or bialaphos) resistance. From Streptomyces hygroscopicus. Introduced by genetic manipulation and expressed in glufosinate-tolerant maize by Dekalb Genetics.
  10473..10853   -  promoter       MAS promoter: mannopine synthase promoter (Velten et al., 1984)
  10899..10940   -  rep_origin     ori (fragment): high-copy-number ColE1/pMB1/pBR322/pUC origin of replication
  11045..11063   +  promoter       T7 promoter: promoter for bacteriophage T7 RNA polymerase
  11132..11420   +  promoter       CaMV 35S promoter (fragment): strong constitutive promoter from cauliflower mosaic virus
>Addgene plasmid #84189 | pFGC5941-PacI-ath-STTM868-3p | addgene full sequence | sequence record 167533 | Addgene NGS Result
TGAGACTTTTCAACAAAGGGTAATTTCGGGAAACCTCCTCGGATTCCATTGCCCAGCTATCTGTCACCTC
ATCGAAAGGACAGTAGAAAAGGAAGGTGGCTCCTACAAATGCCATCATTGCGATAAAGGAAAGGCTATCA
TTCAAGATGCCTCTGCCGACAGTGGTCCGAAGATGGACCCCCACCCACGAGGAGCATCGTGGAAAAAGAA
GACGTTCCAACCACGTCTTCAAAGCAAGTGGATTGATGTGACATCTCCACTGACATAAGGGATGACGCAC
AACCCCACTATCCTTCGCAAGACCCTTCCTCTATATAAGGAAGTTCATTTCATTTGGGGAGGACAGCCCA
AGCTTGCATTATCAGCCTAACTTAAGAAGGTTGTTGTTGTTATGGTCTAATTTAAATATGGTCTAAAGAA
GAAGAATGCATTATCAGCCTAACTTAAGAAGGAATTCGGTACGCTGAAATCACCAGTCTCTCTCTACAAA
TCTATCTCTCTCTATTTTCTCCATAAATAATGTGTGAGTAGTTTCCCGATAAGGGAAATTAGGGTTCTTA
TAGGGTTTCGCTCATGTGTTGAGCATATAAGAAACCCTTAGTATGTATTTGTATTTGTAAAATACTTCTA
TCAATAAAATTTCTAATTCCTAAAACCAAAATCCAGTACTAAAATCCAGATCTCCTAAAGTCCCTATAGA
TCTCTGTCGTGAATATAAACCAGACACGAGACGACTAGACCTGGAGCCCAGACGCCGTTCGAAGCTAGAA
GTACCGCTTAGGCAGGAGGCCGTTAGGGAAAAGATGCTAAGGCAGGGTTGGTTACGTTGACTCCCCCGTA
GGTTTGGTTTAAATATGATGAAGTGGACGGAAGGAAGGAGGAAGACAAGGAAGGATAAGGTTGCAGGCCC
TGTGCAAGGTAAGAAGATGGAAATTTGATAGAGGTACGCTACTATACTTATACTATACGCTAAGGGAATG
ATTGTATTTATACCCTATACCCCCTAATAACCCCTTATCAATTTAAGAAATAATCCGCATAAGCCCCCGC
TTAAAAATTGGTATCAGAGCCATGAATAGGTCTATGACCAAAACTCAAGAGGATAAAACCTCACCAAAAT
ACGAAAGAGTCCTTAACTCTAAAGATAAAAGATCTTTCAAGATCAAAACTAGTTCCCTCACACCGATGAC
GGGGATCGCATGCGACCTCTAGACCATCACATTGGAGCTTCAGCTGCTCGAGTTCTATAGTGTCACCTAA
ATCGTATGTGTATGATACATAAGGTTATGTATTAATTGTAGCCGCGTTCTTACGTCGACGTACCAATTAC
GCCCCGCCCTGTCACTCATCGCAGTACTGTTGTAATTCATTAAGCATTCTGCCGACATGGAAGCCATCAC
AAACGGCATGATGAACCTGAATCGCCAGCGGCATCAGCACCTTGTCGCCTTGCGTATAATATTTGCCCAT
GGTGAAAACGGGGGCGAAGAAGTTGTCCATATTGGCCACGTTTAAATCAAAACTGGTGAAACTCGCCCAG
GGATTGGCTGAGACGAAAAACATATTCTCAATAAACCCTTTAGGGAAATAGGCCAGGTTTTCACCGTAAC
ACGCCACATCTTGCGAATATATGTGTAGAAACTGCCGGAAATCGTCGTGGTATTCACTCCAGAGCGATGA
AAACGTTTCAGTTTGCTCATGGAAAACGGTGTAACAAGGGTGAACACTATCCCATATTACCAGCTCACCG
TCTTTCATTGCCATACGGAACTCCGGATGAGCATTCATCAGGCGGGCAAGAATGTGAATAAAGGCCGGAT
AAAACTTGTGCTTATTTTTCTTTACGGTCTTTAAAAAGGCCGTAATATCCAGCTGAACGGTCTGGTTATA
GGTACATTGAGCAACTGACTGAAATGCCTCAAAATGTTCTTTACGATGCCATTGGGATATATCAACGGTG
GTATATCCAGTGATTTCTTTCTCCATTTTAGCTTCCTTAGCTCCTGAAAATCTCGATAACTCATTAAAGC
TTATCGATGATAAGCTGTCAAACATGAGAATTTAGCCCGCCAAATGAGCGGGCTTTTTGTTGTGATCCGC
GTTGCTGGCGTTTTTCCATAGGCTCCGCCCCCCTGACGGGCATCACAAAAATCGACGCTCAAGTCAGAGG
TGGCGAAACCCGACAGGACTATAAAGATACCAGGCGTTTCCCCCCTGGAAGCTCCCTCGTGCGCTCTCCT
GTTCCGACCCTGCCGCTTACCGGATACCTGTCCGCCTTTCTTAATTAAGACCCGGGACTAGTCCCTAGAG
TCCTGCTTTAATGAGATATGCGAGACGCCTATGATCGCATGATATTTGCTTTCAATTCTGTTGTGCACGT
TGTAAAAAACCTGAGCATGTGTAGCTCAGATCCTTACCGCCGGTTTCGGTTCATTCTAATGAATATATCA
CCCGTTACTATCGTATTTTTATGAATAATATTCTCCGTTCAATTTACTGATTGTACCCTACTACTTATAT
GTACAATATTAAAATGAAAACAATATATTGTGCTGAATAGGTTTATAGCGACATCTATGATAGAGCGCCA
CAATAACAAACAATTGCGTTTTATTATTACAAATCCAATTTTAAAAAAAGCGGCAGAACCGGTCAAACCT
AAAAGACTGATTACATAAATCTTATTCAAATTTCAAAAGTGCCCCAGGGGCTAGTATCTACGACACACCG
AGCGGCGAACTAATAACGCTCACTGAAGGGAACTCCGGTTCCCCGCCGGCGCGCATGGGTGAGATTCCTT
GAAGTTGAGTATTGGCCGTCCGCTCTACCGAAAGTTACGGGCACCATTCAACCCGGTCCAGCACGGCGGC
CGGGTAACCGACTTGCTGCCCCGAGAATTATGCAGCATTTTTTTGGTGTATGTGGGCCCCAAATGAAGTG
CAGGTCAAACCTTGACAGTGACGACAAATCGTTGGGCGGGTCCAGGGCGAATTTTGCGACAACATGTCGA
GGCTCAGCAGGACCTGCAGGCATGCAAGCTTGGCACTGGCCGTCGTTTTACAACGTCGTGACTGGGAAAA
CCCTGGCGTTACCCAACTTAATCGCCTTGCAGCACATCCCCCTTTCGCCAGCTGGCGTAATAGCGAAGAG
GCCCGCACCGATCGCCCTTCCCAACAGTTGCGCAGCCTGAATGGCGAATGCTAGAGCAGCTTGAGCTTGG
ATCAGATTGTCGTTTCCCGCCTTCAGTTTAAACTATCAGTGTTTGACAGGATATATTGGCGGGTAAACCT
AAGAGAAAAGAGCGTTTATTAGAATAATCGGATATTTAAAAGGGCGTGAAAAGGTTTATCCGTTCGTCCA
TTTGTATGTGCATGCCAACCACAGGGTTCCCCTCGGGATCAAAGTACTTTGATCCAACCCCTCCGCTGCT
ATAGTGCAGTCGGCTTCTGACGTTCAGTGCAGCCGTCTTCTGAAAACGACATGTCGCACAAGTCCTAAGT
TACGCGACAGGCTGCCGCCCTGCCCTTTTCCTGGCGTTTTCTTGTCGCGTGTTTTAGTCGCATAAAGTAG
AATACTTGCGACTAGAACCGGAGACATTACGCCATGAACAAGAGCGCCGCCGCTGGCCTGCTGGGCTATG
CCCGCGTCAGCACCGACGACCAGGACTTGACCAACCAACGGGCCGAACTGCACGCGGCCGGCTGCACCAA
GCTGTTTTCCGAGAAGATCACCGGCACCAGGCGCGACCGCCCGGAGCTGGCCAGGATGCTTGACCACCTA
CGCCCTGGCGACGTTGTGACAGTGACCAGGCTAGACCGCCTGGCCCGCAGCACCCGCGACCTACTGGACA
TTGCCGAGCGCATCCAGGAGGCCGGCGCGGGCCTGCGTAGCCTGGCAGAGCCGTGGGCCGACACCACCAC
GCCGGCCGGCCGCATGGTGTTGACCGTGTTCGCCGGCATTGCCGAGTTCGAGCGTTCCCTAATCATCGAC
CGCACCCGGAGCGGGCGCGAGGCCGCCAAGGCCCGAGGCGTGAAGTTTGGCCCCCGCCCTACCCTCACCC
CGGCACAGATCGCGCACGCCCGCGAGCTGATCGACCAGGAAGGCCGCACCGTGAAAGAGGCGGCTGCACT
GCTTGGCGTGCATCGCTCGACCCTGTACCGCGCACTTGAGCGCAGCGAGGAAGTGACGCCCACCGAGGCC
AGGCGGCGCGGTGCCTTCCGTGAGGACGCATTGACCGAGGCCGACGCCCTGGCGGCCGCCGAGAATGAAC
GCCAAGAGGAACAAGCATGAAACCGCACCAGGACGGCCAGGACGAACCGTTTTTCATTACCGAAGAGATC
GAGGCGGAGATGATCGCGGCCGGGTACGTGTTCGAGCCGCCCGCGCACGTCTCAACCGTGCGGCTGCATG
AAATCCTGGCCGGTTTGTCTGATGCCAAGCTGGCGGCCTGGCCGGCCAGCTTGGCCGCTGAAGAAACCGA
GCGCCGCCGTCTAAAAAGGTGATGTGTATTTGAGTAAAACAGCTTGCGTCATGCGGTCGCTGCGTATATG
ATGCGATGAGTAAATAAACAAATACGCAAGGGGAACGCATGAAGGTTATCGCTGTACTTAACCAGAAAGG
CGGGTCAGGCAAGACGACCATCGCAACCCATCTAGCCCGCGCCCTGCAACTCGCCGGGGCCGATGTTCTG
TTAGTCGATTCCGATCCCCAGGGCAGTGCCCGCGATTGGGCGGCCGTGCGGGAAGATCAACCGCTAACCG
TTGTCGGCATCGACCGCCCGACGATTGACCGCGACGTGAAGGCCATCGGCCGGCGCGACTTCGTAGTGAT
CGACGGAGCGCCCCAGGCGGCGGACTTGGCTGTGTCCGCGATCAAGGCAGCCGACTTCGTGCTGATTCCG
GTGCAGCCAAGCCCTTACGACATATGGGCCACCGCCGACCTGGTGGAGCTGGTTAAGCAGCGCATTGAGG
TCACGGATGGAAGGCTACAAGCGGCCTTTGTCGTGTCGCGGGCGATCAAAGGCACGCGCATCGGCGGTGA
GGTTGCCGAGGCGCTGGCCGGGTACGAGCTGCCCATTCTTGAGTCCCGTATCACGCAGCGCGTGAGCTAC
CCAGGCACTGCCGCCGCCGGCACAACCGTTCTTGAATCAGAACCCGAGGGCGACGCTGCCCGCGAGGTCC
AGGCGCTGGCCGCTGAAATTAAATCAAAACTCATTTGAGTTAATGAGGTAAAGAGAAAATGAGCAAAAGC
ACAAACACGCTAAGTGCCGGCCGTCCGAGCGCACGCAGCAGCAAGGCTGCAACGTTGGCCAGCCTGGCAG
ACACGCCAGCCATGAAGCGGGTCAACTTTCAGTTGCCGGCGGAGGATCACACCAAGCTGAAGATGTACGC
GGTACGCCAAGGCAAGACCATTACCGAGCTGCTATCTGAATACATCGCGCAGCTACCAGAGTAAATGAGC
AAATGAATAAATGAGTAGATGAATTTTAGCGGCTAAAGGAGGCGGCATGGAAAATCAAGAACAACCAGGC
ACCGACGCCGTGGAATGCCCCATGTGTGGAGGAACGGGCGGTTGGCCAGGCGTAAGCGGCTGGGTTGCCT
GCCGGCCCTGCAATGGCACTGGAACCCCCAAGCCCGAGGAATCGGCGTGAGCGGTCGCAAACCATCCGGC
CCGGTACAAATCGGCGCGGCGCTGGGTGATGACCTGGTGGAGAAGTTGAAGGCCGCGCAGGCCGCCCAGC
GGCAACGCATCGAGGCAGAAGCACGCCCCGGTGAATCGTGGCAAGCGGCCGCTGATCGAATCCGCAAAGA
ATCCCGGCAACCGCCGGCAGCCGGTGCGCCGTCGATTAGGAAGCCGCCCAAGGGCGACGAGCAACCAGAT
TTTTTCGTTCCGATGCTCTATGACGTGGGCACCCGCGATAGTCGCAGCATCATGGACGTGGCCGTTTTCC
GTCTGTCGAAGCGTGACCGACGAGCTGGCGAGGTGATCCGCTACGAGCTTCCAGACGGGCACGTAGAGGT
TTCCGCAGGGCCGGCCGGCATGGCCAGTGTGTGGGATTACGACCTGGTACTGATGGCGGTTTCCCATCTA
ACCGAATCCATGAACCGATACCGGGAAGGGAAGGGAGACAAGCCCGGCCGCGTGTTCCGTCCACACGTTG
CGGACGTACTCAAGTTCTGCCGGCGAGCCGATGGCGGAAAGCAGAAAGACGACCTGGTAGAAACCTGCAT
TCGGTTAAACACCACGCACGTTGCCATGCAGCGTACGAAGAAGGCCAAGAACGGCCGCCTGGTGACGGTA
TCCGAGGGTGAAGCCTTGATTAGCCGCTACAAGATCGTAAAGAGCGAAACCGGGCGGCCGGAGTACATCG
AGATCGAGCTAGCTGATTGGATGTACCGCGAGATCACAGAAGGCAAGAACCCGGACGTGCTGACGGTTCA
CCCCGATTACTTTTTGATCGATCCCGGCATCGGCCGTTTTCTCTACCGCCTGGCACGCCGCGCCGCAGGC
AAGGCAGAAGCCAGATGGTTGTTCAAGACGATCTACGAACGCAGTGGCAGCGCCGGAGAGTTCAAGAAGT
TCTGTTTCACCGTGCGCAAGCTGATCGGGTCAAATGACCTGCCGGAGTACGATTTGAAGGAGGAGGCGGG
GCAGGCTGGCCCGATCCTAGTCATGCGCTACCGCAACCTGATCGAGGGCGAAGCATCCGCCGGTTCCTAA
TGTACGGAGCAGATGCTAGGGCAAATTGCCCTAGCAGGGGAAAAAGGTCGAAAAGGTCTCTTTCCTGTGG
ATAGCACGTACATTGGGAACCCAAAGCCGTACATTGGGAACCGGAACCCGTACATTGGGAACCCAAAGCC
GTACATTGGGAACCGGTCACACATGTAAGTGACTGATATAAAAGAGAAAAAAGGCGATTTTTCCGCCTAA
AACTCTTTAAAACTTATTAAAACTCTTAAAACCCGCCTGGCCTGTGCATAACTGTCTGGCCAGCGCACAG
CCGAAGAGCTGCAAAAAGCGCCTACCCTTCGGTCGCTGCGCTCCCTACGCCCCGCCGCTTCGCGTCGGCC
TATCGCGGCCGCTGGCCGCTCAAAAATGGCTGGCCTACGGCCAGGCAATCTACCAGGGCGCGGACAAGCC
GCGCCGTCGCCACTCGACCGCCGGCGCCCACATCAAGGCACCCTGCCTCGCGCGTTTCGGTGATGACGGT
GAAAACCTCTGACACATGCAGCTCCCGGAGACGGTCACAGCTTGTCTGTAAGCGGATGCCGGGAGCAGAC
AAGCCCGTCAGGGCGCGTCAGCGGGTGTTGGCGGGTGTCGGGGCGCAGCCATGACCCAGTCACGTAGCGA
TAGCGGAGTGTATACTGGCTTAACTATGCGGCATCAGAGCAGATTGTACTGAGAGTGCACCATATGCGGT
GTGAAATACCGCACAGATGCGTAAGGAGAAAATACCGCATCAGGCGCTCTTCCGCTTCCTCGCTCACTGA
CTCGCTGCGCTCGGTCGTTCGGCTGCGGCGAGCGGTATCAGCTCACTCAAAGGCGGTAATACGGTTATCC
ACAGAATCAGGGGATAACGCAGGAAAGAACATGTGAGCAAAAGGCCAGCAAAAGGCCAGGAACCGTAAAA
AGGCCGCGTTGCTGGCGTTTTTCCATAGGCTCCGCCCCCCTGACGAGCATCACAAAAATCGACGCTCAAG
TCAGAGGTGGCGAAACCCGACAGGACTATAAAGATACCAGGCGTTTCCCCCTGGAAGCTCCCTCGTGCGC
TCTCCTGTTCCGACCCTGCCGCTTACCGGATACCTGTCCGCCTTTCTCCCTTCGGGAAGCGTGGCGCTTT
CTCATAGCTCACGCTGTAGGTATCTCAGTTCGGTGTAGGTCGTTCGCTCCAAGCTGGGCTGTGTGCACGA
ACCCCCCGTTCAGCCCGACCGCTGCGCCTTATCCGGTAACTATCGTCTTGAGTCCAACCCGGTAAGACAC
GACTTATCGCCACTGGCAGCAGCCACTGGTAACAGGATTAGCAGAGCGAGGTATGTAGGCGGTGCTACAG
AGTTCTTGAAGTGGTGGCCTAACTACGGCTACACTAGAAGGACAGTATTTGGTATCTGCGCTCTGCTGAA
GCCAGTTACCTTCGGAAAAAGAGTTGGTAGCTCTTGATCCGGCAAACAAACCACCGCTGGTAGCGGTGGT
TTTTTTGTTTGCAAGCAGCAGATTACGCGCAGAAAAAAAGGATCTCAAGAAGATCCTTTGATCTTTTCTA
CGGGGTCTGACGCTCAGTGGAACGAAAACTCACGTTAAGGGATTTTGGTCATGCATTCTAGGTACTAAAA
CAATTCATCCAGTAAAATATAATATTTTATTTTCTCCCAATCAGGCTTGATCCCCAGTAAGTCAAAAAAT
AGCTCGACATACTGTTCTTCCCCGATATCCTCCCTGATCGACCGGACGCAGAAGGCAATGTCATACCACT
TGTCCGCCCTGCCGCTTCTCCCAAGATCAATAAAGCCACTTACTTTGCCATCTTTCACAAAGATGTTGCT
GTCTCCCAGGTCGCCGTGGGAAAAGACAAGTTCCTCTTCGGGCTTTTCCGTCTTTAAAAAATCATACAGC
TCGCGCGGATCTTTAAATGGAGTGTCTTCTTCCCAGTTTTCGCAATCCACATCGGCCAGATCGTTATTCA
GTAAGTAATCCAATTCGGCTAAGCGGCTGTCTAAGCTATTCGTATAGGGACAATCCGATATGTCGATGGA
GTGAAAGAGCCTGATGCACTCCGCATACAGCTCGATAATCTTTTCAGGGCTTTGTTCATCTTCATACTCT
TCCGAGCAAAGGACGCCATCGGCCTCACTCATGAGCAGATTGCTCCAGCCATCATGCCGTTCAAAGTGCA
GGACCTTTGGAACAGGCAGCTTTCCTTCCAGCCATAGCATCATGTCCTTTTCCCGTTCCACATCATAGGT
GGTCCCTTTATACCGGCTGTCCGTCATTTTTAAATATAGGTTTTCATTTTCTCCCACCAGCTTATATACC
TTAGCAGGAGACATTCCTTCCGTATCTTTTACGCAGCGGTATTTTTCGATCAGTTTTTTCAATTCCGGTG
ATATTCTCATTTTAGCCATTTATTATTTCCTTCCTCTTTTCTACAGTATTTAAAGATACCCCAAGAAGCT
AATTATAACAAGACGAACTCCAATTCACTGTTCCTTGCATTCTAAAACCTTAAATACCAGAAAACAGCTT
TTTCAAAGTTGTTTTCAAAGTTGGCGTATAACATAGTATCGACGGAGCCGATTTTGAAACCGCGGTGATC
ACAGGCAGCAACGCTCTGTCATCGTTACAATCAACATGCTACCCTCCGCGAGATCATCCGTGTTTCAAAC
CCGGCAGCTTAGTTGCCGTTCTTCCGAATAGCATCGGTAACATGAGCAAAGTCTGCCGCCTTACAACGGC
TCTCCCGCTGACGCCGTCCCGGACTGATGGGCTGCCTGTATCGAGTGGTGATTTTGTGCCGAGCTGCCGG
TCGGGGAGCTGTTGGCTGGCTGGTGGCAGGATATATTGTGGTGTAAACAAATTGACGCTTAGACAACTTA
ATAACACATTGCGGACGTTTTTAATGTACTGAATTAACGCCGAATTAATTCGAGCTCGGATCTGATAATT
TATTTGAAAATTCATAAGAAAAGCAAACGTTACATGAATTGATGAAACAATACAAAGACAGATAAAGCCA
CGCACATTTAGGATATTGGCCGAGATTACTGAATATTGAGTAAGATCACGGAATTTCTGACAGGAGCATG
TCTTCAATTCAGCCCAAATGGCAGTTGAAATACTCAAACCGCCCCATATGCAGGAGCGGATCATTCATTG
TTTGTTTGGTTGCCTTTGCCAACATGGGAGTCCAAGATTCTGCAGTCAAATCTCGGTGACGGGCAGGACC
GGACGGGGCGGTACCGGCAGGCTGAAGTCCAGCTGCCAGAAACCCACGTCATGCCAGTTCCCGTGCTTGA
AGCCGGCCGCCCGCAGCATGCCGCGGGGGGCATATCCGAGCGCCTCGTGCATGCGCACGCTCGGGTCGTT
GGGCAGCCCGATGACAGCGACCACGCTCTTGAAGCCCTGTGCCTCCAGGGACTTCAGCAGGTGGGTGTAG
AGCGTGGAGCCCAGTCCCGTCCGCTGGTGGCGGGGGGAGACGTACACGGTCGACTCGGCCGTCCAGTCGT
AGGCGTTGCGTGCCTTCCAGGGGCCCGCGTAGGCGATGCCGGCGACCTCGCCGTCCACCTCGGCGACGAG
CCAGGGATAGCGCTCCCGCAGACGGACGAGGTCGTCCGTCCACTCCTGCGGTTCCTGCGGCTCGGTACGG
AAGTTGACCGTGCTTGTCTCGATGTAGTGGTTGACGATGGTGCAGACCGCCGGCATGTCCGCCTCGGTGG
CACGGCGGATGTCGGCCGGGCGTCGTTCTGGGCTCATCGATTCGATTTGGTGTATCGAGATTGGTTATGA
AATTCAGATGCTAGTGTAATGTATTGGTAATTTGGGAAGATATAATAGGAAGCAAGGCTATTTATCCATT
TCTGAAAAGGCGAAATGGCGTCACCGCGAGCGTCACGCGCATTCCGTTCTTGCTGTAAAGCGTTGTTTGG
TACACTTTTGACTAGCGAGGCTTGGCGTGTCAGCGTATCTATTCAAAAGTCGTTAATGGCTGCGGATCAA
GAAAAAGTTGGAATAGAAACAGAATACCCGCGAAATTCAGGCCCGGTTGCCATGTCCTACACGCCGAAAT
AAACGACCAAATTAGTAGAAAAATAAAAACTGACTCGGATACTTACGTCACGTCTTGCGCACTGATTTGA
AAAATCTCAGAATTCATGGATCCTAGGTGAGTCTAGAGAGTTAATTAAGTTTGCAAGCAGCAGATTACGC
GCAGAAAAAAAGGATCTCAAGGAGATCCTTTGGATCACAAAAAAAAAGCCCGCTCATTAGGCGGGTTAAA
TTCCCGGGTACTGCAGCCGATTCATTAATGCAGGTTAACCTGGCTTATCGAAATTAATACGACTCACTAT
AGGGAGACCGGCAGATCTGATCCCTACTCCAAAAATGTCAAAGATACAGTCTCAGAAGACCAAAGGGCTA
TTGAGACTTTTCAACAAAGGGTAATTTCGGGAAACCTCCTCGGATTCCATTGCCCAGCTATCTGTCACTT
CATCGAAAGGACAGTGGAAAAGGAAGGTGGCTCCTACAAATGCCATCATTGCGATAAAGGAAAGGCTATC
ATTCAAGATGCCTCTGCCGACAGTGGTCCCAAAGATGGACCCCCACCCACGAGGAGCATCGTGGGAAAAG
AAGACGTTCCAACCACGTCTTCAAAGCAAGTGGATTGATGTGACATCTCCACTGACGTAAGGGATGACGC
ACAATCCCACCCCTACTCCAAAAATGTCAAAGATACTGTCTCAGAAGACCAAAGGGCTAT
