>Addgene plasmid #84189 | pFGC5941-PacI-ath-STTM868-3p | depositor partial sequence | sequence record 160745 | STTM
GCATTATCAGCCTAACTTAAGAAGGTTGTTGTTGTTATGGTCTAATTTAAATATGGTCTAAAGAAGAAGA
ATGCATTATCAGCCTAACTTAAGAAG
